>Addgene plasmid #142377 | TFORF1342 | addgene full sequence | sequence record 397166 | Addgene NGS Result
TTAATGTAGTCTTATGCAATACTCTTGTAGTCTTGCAACATGGTAACGATGAGTTAGCAACATGCCTTAC
AAGGAGAGAAAAAGCACCGTGCATGCCGATTGGTGGAAGTAAGGTGGTACGATCGTGCCTTATTAGGAAG
GCAACAGACGGGTCTGACATGGATTGGACGAACCACTGAATTGCCGCATTGCAGAGATATTGTATTTAAG
TGCCTAGCTCGATACATAAACGGGTCTCTCTGGTTAGACCAGATCTGAGCCTGGGAGCTCTCTGGCTAAC
TAGGGAACCCACTGCTTAAGCCTCAATAAAGCTTGCCTTGAGTGCTTCAAGTAGTGTGTGCCCGTCTGTT
GTGTGACTCTGGTAACTAGAGATCCCTCAGACCCTTTTAGTCAGTGTGGAAAATCTCTAGCAGTGGCGCC
CGAACAGGGACTTGAAAGCGAAAGGGAAACCAGAGGAGCTCTCTCGACGCAGGACTCGGCTTGCTGAAGC
GCGCACGGCAAGAGGCGAGGGGCGGCGACTGGTGAGTACGCCAAAAATTTTGACTAGCGGAGGCTAGAAG
GAGAGAGATGGGTGCGAGAGCGTCAGTATTAAGCGGGGGAGAATTAGATCGCGATGGGAAAAAATTCGGT
TAAGGCCAGGGGGAAAGAAAAAATATAAATTAAAACATATAGTATGGGCAAGCAGGGAGCTAGAACGATT
CGCAGTTAATCCTGGCCTGTTAGAAACATCAGAAGGCTGTAGACAAATACTGGGACAGCTACAACCATCC
CTTCAGACAGGATCAGAAGAACTTAGATCATTATATAATACAGTAGCAACCCTCTATTGTGTGCATCAAA
GGATAGAGATAAAAGACACCAAGGAAGCTTTAGACAAGATAGAGGAAGAGCAAAACAAAAGTAAGACCAC
CGCACAGCAAGCGGCCGCTGATCTTCAGACCTGGAGGAGGAGATATGAGGGACAATTGGAGAAGTGAATT
ATATAAATATAAAGTAGTAAAAATTGAACCATTAGGAGTAGCACCCACCAAGGCAAAGAGAAGAGTGGTG
CAGAGAGAAAAAAGAGCAGTGGGAATAGGAGCTTTGTTCCTTGGGTTCTTGGGAGCAGCAGGAAGCACTA
TGGGCGCAGCGTCAATGACGCTGACGGTACAGGCCAGACAATTATTGTCTGGTATAGTGCAGCAGCAGAA
CAATTTGCTGAGGGCTATTGAGGCGCAACAGCATCTGTTGCAACTCACAGTCTGGGGCATCAAGCAGCTC
CAGGCAAGAATCCTGGCTGTGGAAAGATACCTAAAGGATCAACAGCTCCTGGGGATTTGGGGTTGCTCTG
GAAAACTCATTTGCACCACTGCTGTGCCTTGGAATGCTAGTTGGAGTAATAAATCTCTGGAACAGATTTG
GAATCACACGACCTGGATGGAGTGGGACAGAGAAATTAACAATTACACAAGCTTAATACACTCCTTAATT
GAAGAATCGCAAAACCAGCAAGAAAAGAATGAACAAGAATTATTGGAATTAGATAAATGGGCAAGTTTGT
GGAATTGGTTTAACATAACAAATTGGCTGTGGTATATAAAATTATTCATAATGATAGTAGGAGGCTTGGT
AGGTTTAAGAATAGTTTTTGCTGTACTTTCTATAGTGAATAGAGTTAGGCAGGGATATTCACCATTATCG
TTTCAGACCCACCTCCCAACCCCGAGGGGACCCATGCATTGCATCTCAATTAGTCAGCAACCAGGTGTGG
AAAGTCCCCAGGCTCCCCAGCAGGCAGAAGTATGCAAAGCATGCGTCTCAATTAGTCAGCAACCATAGTC
CCGCCCCTAACTCCGCCCATCCCGCCCCTAACTCCGCCCAGTTCCGCCCATTCTCCGCCCCATGGCTGAC
TAATTTTTTTTATTTATGCAGAGGCCGAGGCCGCCTCGGCCTCTGAGCTATTCCAGAAGTAGTGAGGAGG
CTTTTTTGGAGGCCTAGGCTTTTGCAAAAAGCTTTCTAGAGGTACCACCGGAGCTTACCATGACCGAGTA
CAAGCCCACGGTGCGCCTCGCCACCCGCGACGACGTCCCCAGGGCCGTACGCACCCTCGCCGCCGCGTTC
GCCGACTACCCCGCCACGCGCCACACCGTCGATCCGGACCGCCACATCGAGCGGGTCACCGAGCTGCAAG
AACTCTTCCTCACGCGCGTCGGGCTCGACATCGGCAAGGTGTGGGTCGCGGACGACGGCGCCGCCGTGGC
GGTCTGGACCACGCCGGAGAGCGTCGAAGCGGGGGCGGTGTTCGCCGAGATCGGCCCGCGCATGGCCGAG
TTGAGCGGTTCCCGGCTGGCCGCGCAGCAACAGATGGAAGGCCTCCTGGCGCCGCACCGGCCCAAGGAGC
CCGCGTGGTTCCTGGCCACCGTCGGCGTCTCGCCCGACCACCAGGGCAAGGGTCTGGGCAGCGCCGTCGT
GCTCCCCGGAGTGGAGGCGGCCGAGCGCGCCGGGGTGCCCGCCTTCCTGGAGACCTCCGCGCCCCGCAAC
CTCCCCTTCTACGAGCGGCTCGGCTTCACCGTCACCGCCGACGTCGAGGTGCCCGAAGGACCGCGCACCT
GGTGCATGACCCGCAAGCCCGGTGCCAGTTAACGAATTCTAGATCTTGAGACAAATGGCAGTATTCATCC
ACAATTTTAAAAGAAAAGGGGGGATTGGGGGGTACAGTGCAGGGGAAAGAATAGTAGACATAATAGCAAC
AGACATACAAACTAAAGAATTACAAAAACAAATTACAAAAATTCAAAATTTTCGGGTTTATTACAGGGAC
AGCAGAGATCCACTTTGGCGCCGGCTCGAGGCCTGCAGGTGCAAAGATGGATAAAGTTTTAAACAGAGAG
GAATCTTTGCAGCTAATGGACCTTCTAGGTCTTGAAAGGAGTGGGAATTGGCTCCGGTGCCCGTCAGTGG
GCAGAGCGCACATCGCCCACAGTCCCCGAGAAGTTGGGGGGAGGGGTCGGCAATTGAACCGGTGCCTAGA
GAAGGTGGCGCGGGGTAAACTGGGAAAGTGATGTCGTGTACTGGCTCCGCCTTTTTCCCGAGGGTGGGGG
AGAACCGTATATAAGTGCAGTAGTCGCCGTGAACGTTCTTTTTCGCAACGGGTTTGCCGCCAGAACACAG
GTAAGTGCCGTGTGTGGTTCCCGCGGGCCTGGCCTCTTTACGGGTTATGGCCCTTGCGTGCCTTGAATTA
CTTCCACCTGGCTGCAGTACGTGATTCTTGATCCCGAGCTTCGGGTTGGAAGTGGGTGGGAGAGTTCGAG
GCCTTGCGCTTAAGGAGCCCCTTCGCCTCGTGCTTGAGTTGAGGCCTGGCCTGGGCGCTGGGGCCGCCGC
GTGCGAATCTGGTGGCACCTTCGCGCCTGTCTCGCTGCTTTCGATAAGTCTCTAGCCATTTAAAATTTTT
GATGACCTGCTGCGACGCTTTTTTTCTGGCAAGATAGTCTTGTAAATGCGGGCCAAGATCTGCACACTGG
TATTTCGGTTTTTGGGGCCGCGGGCGGCGACGGGGCCCGTGCGTCCCAGCGCACATGTTCGGCGAGGCGG
GGCCTGCGAGCGCGGCCACCGAGAATCGGACGGGGGTAGTCTCAAGCTGGCCGGCCTGCTCTGGTGCCTG
GCCTCGCGCCGCCGTGTATCGCCCCGCCCTGGGCGGCAAGGCTGGCCCGGTCGGCACCAGTTGCGTGAGC
GGAAAGATGGCCGCTTCCCGGCCCTGCTGCAGGGAGCTCAAAATGGAGGACGCGGCGCTCGGGAGAGCGG
GCGGGTGAGTCACCCACACAAAGGAAAAGGGCCTTTCCGTCCTCAGCCGTCGCTTCATGTGACTCCACGG
AGTACCGGGCGCCGTCCAGGCACCTCGATTAGTTCTCGAGCTTTTGGAGTACGTCGTCTTTAGGTTGGGG
GGAGGGGTTTTATGCGATGGAGTTTCCCCACACTGAGTGGGTGGAGACTGAAGTTAGGCCAGCTTGGCAC
TTGATGTAATTCTCCTTGGAATTTGCCCTTTTTGAGTTTGGATCTTGGTTCATTCTCAAGCCTCAGACAG
TGGTTCAAAGTTTTTTTCTTCCATTTCAGGTGTCGTGAGGCTAGCACCGCCACCATGGCCGGACACAGGC
CCTCAAACCACTTCTGCCCCCTTCCAGGCAGTGGTGGGGGCGGCCCCAGAGGGCCGATGCCCCTGCGGGT
TGACACTCTGACCTGGTTGAGCACCCAGGCGGCCCCTGGCAGGGTGATGGTCTGGCCGGCAGTCAGGCCA
GGGATCTGCCCAGGCCCTGACGTGTGGAGGATTCCCCTGGGTCCCCTGCCACACGAATTCCGGGGCTGGA
TAGCACCCTGCAGGCCCCGTCTTGGAGCTAGTGAGGCAGGGGACTGGTTGCGACGCCCCTCCGAAGGCGC
CCTCCCGGGGCCCTACATTGCCCTGCGGAGCATTCCGAAGTTGCCGCCGCCAGAGGACATCTCGGGCATA
CTGAAAGAGTTGCAGCAATTGGCCAAGGAGTTGAGGCAGAAGAGGTTGAGCCTAGGGTACTCGCAGGCCG
ATGTGGGGATCGCTGTGGGAGCTCTGTTTGGGAAGGTGCTTAGCCAGACGACCATCTGCCGCTTCGAGGC
CCAGCAGCTAAGCGTCGCCAACATGTGGAAGCTGCGACCACTGCTGAAAAAGTGGCTGAAGGAAGTGGAA
GCAGAGAACCTTCTGGGCTTATGCAAAATGGAGATGATCCTGCAACAGTCTGGGAAGTGGAGACGGGCAA
GCAGAGAGCGACGAATCGGAAACAGCCTGGAGAAATTCTTCCAGCGGTGCCCTAAGCCCACACCCCAGCA
AATCAGCCACATTGCTGGGTGCCTCCAGCTGCAGAAGGATGTGGTTCGAGTTTGGTTCTATAACCGCAGC
AAGATGGGCAGTCGACCAACCAATGATGCTTCCCCACGGGAGATTGTGGGGACAGCCGGGCCTCCTTGCC
CAGGAGCACCAGTGTGCTTTCACCTGGGACTGGGGCTCCCAGTGGATATCCCCCACTATACACGTCTCTA
CTCTGCAGGGGTAGCCCACTCCTCTGCCCCAGCCACCACTCTGGGCCTCCTCAGATTTTAGTAATGAACT
AGTCCGTAACTTGAAAGTATTTCGATTTCTTGGCTTTATATATCTTGTGGAAAGGACGACGTCGCATTAC
TCGCCTGCATAAGACGCGTTAAGTCGACAATCAACCTCTGGATTACAAAATTTGTGAAAGATTGACTGGT
ATTCTTAACTATGTTGCTCCTTTTACGCTATGTGGATACGCTGCTTTAATGCCTTTGTATCATGCTATTG
CTTCCCGTATGGCTTTCATTTTCTCCTCCTTGTATAAATCCTGGTTGCTGTCTCTTTATGAGGAGTTGTG
GCCCGTTGTCAGGCAACGTGGCGTGGTGTGCACTGTGTTTGCTGACGCAACCCCCACTGGTTGGGGCATT
GCCACCACCTGTCAGCTCCTTTCCGGGACTTTCGCTTTCCCCCTCCCTATTGCCACGGCGGAACTCATCG
CCGCCTGCCTTGCCCGCTGCTGGACAGGGGCTCGGCTGTTGGGCACTGACAATTCCGTGGTGTTGTCGGG
GAAATCATCGTCCTTTCCTTGGCTGCTCGCCTGTGTTGCCACCTGGATTCTGCGCGGGACGTCCTTCTGC
TACGTCCCTTCGGCCCTCAATCCAGCGGACCTTCCTTCCCGCGGCCTGCTGCCGGCTCTGCGGCCTCTTC
CGCGTCTTCGCCTTCGCCCTCAGACGAGTCGGATCTCCCTTTGGGCCGCCTCCCCGCGTCGACTTTAAGA
CCAATGACTTACAAGGCAGCTGTAGATCTTAGCCACTTTTTAAAAGAAAAGGGGGGACTGGAAGGGCTAA
TTCACTCCCAACGAAGACAAGATCTGCTTTTTGCTTGTACTGGGTCTCTCTGGTTAGACCAGATCTGAGC
CTGGGAGCTCTCTGGCTAACTAGGGAACCCACTGCTTAAGCCTCAATAAAGCTTGCCTTGAGTGCTTCAA
GTAGTGTGTGCCCGTCTGTTGTGTGACTCTGGTAACTAGAGATCCCTCAGACCCTTTTAGTCAGTGTGGA
AAATCTCTAGCAGTACGTATAGTAGTTCATGTCATCTTATTATTCAGTATTTATAACTTGCAAAGAAATG
AATATCAGAGAGTGAGAGGAACTTGTTTATTGCAGCTTATAATGGTTACAAATAAAGCAATAGCATCACA
AATTTCACAAATAAAGCATTTTTTTCACTGCATTCTAGTTGTGGTTTGTCCAAACTCATCAATGTATCTT
ATCATGTCTGGCTCTAGCTATCCCGCCCCTAACTCCGCCCATCCCGCCCCTAACTCCGCCCAGTTCCGCC
CATTCTCCGCCCCATGGCTGACTAATTTTTTTTATTTATGCAGAGGCCGAGGCCGCCTCGGCCTCTGAGC
TATTCCAGAAGTAGTGAGGAGGCTTTTTTGGAGGCCTAGGGACGTACCCAATTCGCCCTATAGTGAGTCG
TATTACGCGCGCTCACTGGCCGTCGTTTTACAACGTCGTGACTGGGAAAACCCTGGCGTTACCCAACTTA
ATCGCCTTGCAGCACATCCCCCTTTCGCCAGCTGGCGTAATAGCGAAGAGGCCCGCACCGATCGCCCTTC
CCAACAGTTGCGCAGCCTGAATGGCGAATGGG
[124 nt withheld, positions 6683-6806]
C
[91 nt withheld, positions 6808-6898]
A
[49 nt withheld, positions 6900-6948]
CCTTTGACGTTGGAGTCCACGTTCTTT
[37 nt withheld, positions 6976-7012]
ACCCTATCTCGGTCTATTCTTTTGATTTATAAGGGATTTTGCCGATTTCGGCCTATTGGTTAAAAAATGA
GCTGATTTAACAAAAATTTAACGCGAATTTTAACAAAATATTAACGCTTACAATTTAGGTGGCACTTTTC
GGGGAAATGTGCGCGGAACCCCTATTTGTTTATTTTTCTAAATACATTCAAATATGTATCCGCTCATGAG
ACAATAACCCTGATAAATGCTTCAATAATATTGAAAAAGGAAGAGTATGAGTATTCAACATTTCCGTGTC
GCCCTTATTCCCTTTTTTGCGGCATTTTGCCTTCCTGTTTTTGCTCACCCAGAAACGCTGGTGAAAGTAA
AAGATGCTGAAGATCAGTTGGGTGCACGAGTGGGTTACATCGAACTGGATCTCAACAGCGGTAAGATCCT
TGAGAGTTTTCGCCCCGAAGAACGTTTTCCAATGATGAGCACTTTTAAAGTTCTGCTATGTGGCGCGGTA
TTATCCCGTATTGACGCCGGGCAAGAGCAACTCGGTCGCCGCATACACTATTCTCAGAATGACTTGGTTG
AGTACTCACCAGTCACAGAAAAGCATCTTACGGATGGCATGACAGTAAGAGAATTATGCAGTGCTGCCAT
AACCATGAGTGATAACACTGCGGCCAACTTACTTCTGACAACGATCGGAGGACCGAAGGAGCTAACCGCT
TTTTTGCACAACATGGGGGATCATGTAACTCGCCTTGATCGTTGGGAACCGGAGCTGAATGAAGCCATAC
CAAACGACGAGCGTGACACCACGATGCCTGTAGCAATGGCAACAACGTTGCGCAAACTATTAACTGGCGA
ACTACTTACTCTAGCTTCCCGGCAACAATTAATAGACTGGATGGAGGCGGATAAAGTTGCAGGACCACTT
CTGCGCTCGGCCCTTCCGGCTGGCTGGTTTATTGCTGATAAATCTGGAGCCGGTGAGCGTGGGTCTCGCG
GTATCATTGCAGCACTGGGGCCAGATGGTAAGCCCTCCCGTATCGTAGTTATCTACACGACGGGGAGTCA
GGCAACTATGGATGAACGAAATAGACAGATCGCTGAGATAGGTGCCTCACTGATTAAGCATTGGTAACTG
TCAGACCAAGTTTACTCATATATACTTTAGATTGATTTAAAACTTCATTTTTAATTTAAAAGGATCTAGG
TGAAGATCCTTTTTGATAATCTCATGACCAAAATCCCTTAACGTGAGTTTTCGTTCCACTGAGCGTCAGA
CCCCGTAGAAAAGATCAAAGGATCTTCTTGAGATCCTTTTTTTCTGCGCGTAATCTGCTGCTTGCAAACA
AAAAAACCACCGCTACCAGCGGTGGTTTGTTTGCCGGATCAAGAGCTACCAACTCTTTTTCCGAAGGTAA
CTGGCTTCAGCAGAGCGCAGATACCAAATACTGTTCTTCTAGTGTAGCCGTAGTTAGGCCACCACTTCAA
GAACTCTGTAGCACCGCCTACATACCTCGCTCTGCTAATCCTGTTACCAGTGGCTGCTGCCAGTGGCGAT
AAGTCGTGTCTTACCGGGTTGGACTCAAGACGATAGTTACCGGATAAGGCGCAGCGGTCGGGCTGAACGG
GGGGTTCGTGCACACAGCCCAGCTTGGAGCGAACGACCTACACCGAACTGAGATACCTACAGCGTGAGCT
ATGAGAAAGCGCCACGCTTCCCGAAGGGAGAAAGGCGGACAGGTATCCGGTAAGCGGCAGGGTCGGAACA
GGAGAGCGCACGAGGGAGCTTCCAGGGGGAAACGCCTGGTATCTTTATAGTCCTGTCGGGTTTCGCCACC
TCTGACTTGAGCGTCGATTTTTGTGATGCTCGTCAGGGGGGCGGAGCCTATGGAAAAACGCCAGCAACGC
GGCCTTTTTACGGTTCCTGGCCTTTTGCTGGCCTTTTGCTCACATGTTCTTTCCTGCGTTATCCCCTGAT
TCTGTGGATAACCGTATTACCGCCTTTGAGTGAGCTGATACCGCTCGCCGCAGCCGAACGACCGAGCGCA
GCGAGTCAGTGAGCGAGGAAGCGGAAGAGCGCCCAATACGCAAACCGCCTCTCCCCGCGCGTTGGCCGAT
TCATTAATGCAGCTGGCACGACAGGTTTCCCGACTGGAAAGCGGGCAGTGAGCGCAACGCAATTAATGTG
AGTTAGCTCACTCATTAGGCACCCCAGGCTTTACACTTTATGCTTCCGGCTCGTATGTTGTGTGGAATTG
TGAGCGGATAACAATTTCACACAGGAAACAGCTATGACCATGATTACGCCAAGCGCGCAATTAACCCTCA
CTAAAGGGAACAAAAGCTGGAGCTGCAAGC
Features (pLannotate 1.2.2; 31 found; start..end, strand, type, name):
      5..231     +  promoter       RSV promoter: Rous sarcoma virus enhancer/promoter
    232..412     +  LTR            5' LTR (truncated): truncated 5' long terminal repeat (LTR) from HIV-1
    459..584     +  misc_feature   HIV-1 Ψ: packaging signal of human immunodeficiency virus type 1
    568..931     +  CDS            HIV-1 gag (fragment): gag protein from human immunodeficiency virus 1; gag
   1077..1310    +  misc_feature   RRE: The Rev response element (RRE) of HIV-1 allows for Rev-dependent mRNA export from the nucleus to the cytoplasm.
   1687..1713    +  CDS            Rev (fragment): human immunodeficiency virus 1 (HIV-1) Rev protein; rev; enhances nuclear export of unspliced and incompletely spliced viral mRNAs
   1720..1743    +  promoter       SV40 promoter (fragment): SV40 early promoter
   1744..1815    +  promoter       SV40 promoter (fragment): SV40 enhancer and early promoter
   1839..1974    +  rep_origin     SV40 ori: SV40 origin of replication
   2020..2616    +  CDS            PuroR (fragment): puromycin N-acetyltransferase; pac from Streptomyces; confers resistance to puromycin
   2665..2782    +  misc_feature   cPPT/CTS: central polypurine tract and central termination sequence of HIV-1
   2847..2913    +  CDS            small t antigen (fragment): SV40 (simian virus 40) small t antigen
   2920..4098    +  promoter       EF-1α promoter: strong constitutive promoter for human elongation factor EF-1α
   4115..5098    +  CDS            POU5F2: PO5F2_HUMAN - Also known as SPRM1. Experimental evidence at protein level: Swiss-Prot protein existence level 1. Transcription factor that binds preferentially to the octamer motif (5'-ATGTTAAT-3'). May exert a regulatory function in meiotic events that are required for terminal differentiation of male germ cell (By similarity). From Homo sapiens (Human).
   5114..5167    +  promoter       U6 promoter (fragment): RNA polymerase III promoter for human U6 snRNA
   5209..5797    +  misc_feature   WPRE: woodchuck hepatitis virus posttranscriptional regulatory element
   5848..5867    +  misc_feature   cPPT/CTS (fragment): central polypurine tract and central termination sequence of HIV-1
   5869..6102    +  LTR            3' LTR (ΔU3): self-inactivating 3' long terminal repeat (LTR) from HIV-1
   6180..6301    +  polyA_signal   SV40 poly(A) signal: SV40 polyadenylation signal
   6341..6476    +  rep_origin     SV40 ori: SV40 origin of replication
   6497..6515    -  promoter       T7 promoter: promoter for bacteriophage T7 RNA polymerase
   6523..6678    +  CDS            lacZα (fragment): LacZα fragment of β-galactosidase; lacZ fragment
   6683..7111    +  rep_origin     f1 ori (sequence partly withheld): f1 bacteriophage origin of replication; arrow indicates direction of (+) strand synthesis
   7164..7268    +  promoter       AmpR promoter: bla
   7269..8129    +  CDS            AmpR: β-lactamase; bla; confers resistance to ampicillin, carbenicillin, and related antibiotics
   8300..8888    +  rep_origin     ori: high-copy-number ColE1/pMB1/pBR322/pUC origin of replication
   9071..9163    +  CDS            lacI (fragment): lac repressor; lacI; The lac repressor binds to the lac operator to inhibit transcription in E. coli. This inhibition can be relieved by adding lactose or isopropyl-β-D-thiogalactopyranoside (IPTG).
   9176..9197    +  protein_bind   CAP binding site: CAP binding activates transcription in the presence of cAMP. E. coli catabolite activator protein
   9212..9242    +  promoter       lac promoter: promoter for the E. coli lac operon
   9250..9266    +  protein_bind   lac operator: The lac repressor binds to the lac operator to inhibit transcription in E. coli. This inhibition can be relieved by adding lactose or isopropyl-β-D-thiogalactopyranoside (IPTG). lac repressor encoded by lacI
   9311..9329    +  promoter       T3 promoter: promoter for bacteriophage T3 RNA polymerase
