[The description below was written by a language model from this plasmid's Addgene catalogue record and pLannotate feature annotations shown in this document.]
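Description:
TFORF1342 is a lentiviral mammalian expression plasmid built on the pLX_TRC317 backbone, carrying the human transcription factor POU5F2 (also known as SPRM-1) as one member of a barcoded transcription factor ORF collection. It is propagated in E. coli through a high-copy ColE1/pUC-type origin with ampicillin selection (AmpR under its own bla promoter). An f1 origin and remnants of a lac/lacZα cloning region with flanking T3 and T7 promoters are also present in the bacterial portion. The depositor notes that the plasmid can recombine, which is common for LTR-containing vectors.

The viral cassette has a third-generation, self-inactivating layout. An RSV promoter drives a truncated HIV-1 5' LTR, followed by the Ψ packaging signal with a gag fragment, the Rev response element, a cPPT/CTS element and a ΔU3 3' LTR, with an SV40 poly(A) signal downstream. Within the transferred region, an SV40 early promoter drives puromycin N-acetyltransferase so that transduced mammalian cells can be selected. Downstream, the strong constitutive EF-1α promoter drives the POU5F2 coding sequence, and a WPRE after the ORF enhances transcript stability and expression. The ORF was made by gene synthesis.

According to the record, each construct in this series carries a unique 24-bp barcode, but the barcode is not annotated in the feature table. It may lie in the short stretch between the ORF and the WPRE, where only a small U6 promoter fragment is called. The barcode lets the overexpressed factor be identified by sequencing in pooled screens, and the collection was used for transcription factor overexpression screens of directed differentiation.
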