Addgene plasmid #142377: TFORF1342
Purpose: Lentiviral vector for overexpressing transcription factor ORFs with unique 24-bp barcodes. Barcodes facilitate identification of transcription factors in pooled screens.
Depositing lab: Feng Zhang. Depositing organization: Broad Institute. Publication: A transcription factor atlas of directed differentiation. Joung J, Ma S, Tay T, Geiger-Schuller KR, Kirchgatterer PC, Verdine VK, Guo B, Arias-Garcia MA, Allen WE, Singh A, Kuksenko O, Abudayyeh OO, Gootenberg JS, Fu Z, Macrae RK, Buenrostro JD, Regev A, Zhang F. Cell. 2023 Jan 5;186(1):209-229.e26. doi: 10.1016/j.cell.2022.11.026. PubMed 36608654.
Backbone
  Vector backbone: pLX_TRC317
  Backbone manufacturer: Broad Institute Genetic Perturbation Platform
  Backbone size w/o insert (bp): 8264
  Vector type: Mammalian Expression, Lentiviral
  Selectable markers: Puromycin
Growth in bacteria
  Bacterial resistance: Ampicillin, 100 μg/mL
  Growth temperature: 37°C
  Growth strain: NEB Stable
  Copy number: High Copy
Gene/Insert
  Gene/Insert name: POU5F2
  Species: H. sapiens (human)
  Insert size (bp): 1088
  Entrez Gene: POU5F2 (a.k.a. SPRM-1)
  Promoter: EF1a
  Cloning method: Unknown
  Sequencing primers: 5′ GGGTGGAGACTGAAGTTAGGCCAG; 3′ CACATAGCGTAAAAGGAGCAACATAG
Terms and licenses: Academic/Nonprofit Terms; Industry Terms: Not Available to Industry
Depositor comments: NM_153216,ENST00000606183 . The transcription factor ORF portion of this plasmid was synthesized by Genewiz. Please test multiple small colonies in case of plasmid recombination. To make this collection available in a timely manner, a portion of this collection was not fully sequenced by Addgene. If an Addgene verified full plasmid sequence is not available, please contact us prior to placing an order to request the full sequence.
How to cite: TFORF1342 was a gift from Feng Zhang (Addgene plasmid # 142377 ; http://n2t.net/addgene:142377 ; RRID:Addgene_142377)
