>Addgene plasmid #142377 | TFORF1342 | depositor partial sequence | sequence record 279269 | Insert
ACCGCCACCATGGCCGGACACAGGCCCTCAAACCACTTCTGCCCCCTTCCAGGCAGTGGTGGGGGCGGCC
CCAGAGGGCCGATGCCCCTGCGGGTTGACACTCTGACCTGGTTGAGCACCCAGGCGGCCCCTGGCAGGGT
GATGGTCTGGCCGGCAGTCAGGCCAGGGATCTGCCCAGGCCCTGACGTGTGGAGGATTCCCCTGGGTCCC
CTGCCACACGAATTCCGGGGCTGGATAGCACCCTGCAGGCCCCGTCTTGGAGCTAGTGAGGCAGGGGACT
GGTTGCGACGCCCCTCCGAAGGCGCCCTCCCGGGGCCCTACATTGCCCTGCGGAGCATTCCGAAGTTGCC
GCCGCCAGAGGACATCTCGGGCATACTGAAAGAGTTGCAGCAATTGGCCAAGGAGTTGAGGCAGAAGAGG
TTGAGCCTAGGGTACTCGCAGGCCGATGTGGGGATCGCTGTGGGAGCTCTGTTTGGGAAGGTGCTTAGCC
AGACGACCATCTGCCGCTTCGAGGCCCAGCAGCTAAGCGTCGCCAACATGTGGAAGCTGCGACCACTGCT
GAAAAAGTGGCTGAAGGAAGTGGAAGCAGAGAACCTTCTGGGCTTATGCAAAATGGAGATGATCCTGCAA
CAGTCTGGGAAGTGGAGACGGGCAAGCAGAGAGCGACGAATCGGAAACAGCCTGGAGAAATTCTTCCAGC
GGTGCCCTAAGCCCACACCCCAGCAAATCAGCCACATTGCTGGGTGCCTCCAGCTGCAGAAGGATGTGGT
TCGAGTTTGGTTCTATAACCGCAGCAAGATGGGCAGTCGACCAACCAATGATGCTTCCCCACGGGAGATT
GTGGGGACAGCCGGGCCTCCTTGCCCAGGAGCACCAGTGTGCTTTCACCTGGGACTGGGGCTCCCAGTGG
ATATCCCCCACTATACACGTCTCTACTCTGCAGGGGTAGCCCACTCCTCTGCCCCAGCCACCACTCTGGG
CCTCCTCAGATTTTAGTAATGAACTAGTCCGTAACTTGAAAGTATTTCGATTTCTTGGCTTTATATATCT
TGTGGAAAGGACGACGTCGCATTACTCGCCTGCATAAG
