>Addgene plasmid #142377 | TFORF1342 | depositor partial sequence | sequence record 279270 | Barcode
CGTCGCATTACTCGCCTGCATAAG
